Addgene plasmid #207218: pFUW-TetO-IKZF5
Purpose: doxycycline-inducible expression of Human IKZF5 in mammalian cells
Depositing lab: Filipe Pereira. Depositing organization: Center for Neuroscience and Cell Biology, University of Coimbra. Publication: Anchored screening identifies transcription factor blueprints underlying dendritic cell diversity and subset-specific anti-tumor immunity. Henriques-Oliveira L, Altman AR, Kurochkin I, Ascic E, Halitzki E, Matei A, Pértiga-Cabral D, Ulmert I, Holst S, Nair MS, Cunha PP, Park S, Vergani S, Kharas MG, Yuan J, Lahl K, Rosa FF, Pires CF, Pereira C-F. Immunity. 58, 1-20. October 2025. 10.1016/j.immuni.2025.08.001.
Backbone
  Vector backbone: pFUW-TetO
  Vector type: Mammalian Expression, Lentiviral
Growth in bacteria
  Bacterial resistance: Ampicillin, 100 μg/mL
  Growth temperature: 37°C
  Growth strain: NEB Stable
  Copy number: High Copy
Gene/Insert
  Gene/Insert name: pFUW-TetO-IKZF5
  Species: H. sapiens (human)
  Insert size (bp): 1400
  Promoter: CMV
  Cloning method: Restriction Enzyme; 5′ cloning site NheI (unknown if destroyed); 3′ cloning site BstBI (unknown if destroyed)
  Sequencing primers: 5′ TCCACGCTGTTTTGACCTCC
Terms and licenses: Academic/Nonprofit Terms; Industry Terms: Not Available to Industry
How to cite: pFUW-TetO-IKZF5 was a gift from Filipe Pereira (Addgene plasmid # 207218 ; http://n2t.net/addgene:207218 ; RRID:Addgene_207218)
