[The description below was written by a language model from this plasmid's Addgene catalogue record and pLannotate feature annotations shown in this document.]
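Description:
pFUW-TetO-IKZF5 is a lentiviral transfer plasmid built on the pFUW-TetO backbone for doxycycline-inducible expression of human IKZF5 in mammalian cells. It is propagated in E. coli through a high-copy ColE1/pUC-type origin with ampicillin resistance (AmpR under its own bla promoter). An f1 origin is also present. Outside the viral region, the backbone carries an SV40 promoter/EM7 promoter–BleoR cassette with an SV40 poly(A) signal, which could confer Zeocin resistance in bacteria or transfected cells. Because it lies beyond the 3' LTR, it would not be carried into transduced cells.

The viral genome is transcribed in packaging cells from a CMV enhancer/promoter fused to a truncated HIV-1 5' LTR. This arrangement makes genomic RNA production independent of Tat. It is followed by the Ψ packaging signal with a gag fragment, the RRE for Rev-dependent nuclear export, and the cPPT/CTS element that aids nuclear import. The internal expression cassette consists of a tetracycline response element with tetO repeats joined to a minimal CMV promoter. This is presumably why the catalogue lists the promoter as "CMV". It drives the annotated IKZF5 coding sequence, which encodes an Ikaros-family zinc-finger DNA-binding protein described as a transcriptional repressor. The insert was placed between NheI and BstBI sites. A WPRE downstream enhances transcript stability and expression, and the genome ends in a truncated 3' LTR followed by a bGH poly(A) signal.

No tag or reporter is annotated, and the plasmid encodes no tetracycline transactivator. Induction therefore requires a transactivator such as rtTA to be supplied separately. The associated publication indicates use in transcription factor screening related to dendritic cell identity.
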