Features (pLannotate 1.2.2; 31 found; start..end, strand, type, name):
     27..406     +  enhancer       CMV enhancer: human cytomegalovirus immediate early enhancer
    407..606     +  promoter       CMV promoter: human cytomegalovirus (CMV) immediate early promoter
    624..804     +  LTR            5' LTR (truncated): truncated 5' long terminal repeat (LTR) from HIV-1
    851..976     +  misc_feature   HIV-1 Ψ: packaging signal of human immunodeficiency virus type 1
    960..1323    +  CDS            HIV-1 gag (fragment): gag protein from human immunodeficiency virus 1; gag
   1469..1702    +  misc_feature   RRE: The Rev response element (RRE) of HIV-1 allows for Rev-dependent mRNA export from the nucleus to the cytoplasm.
   2079..2179    +  CDS            Rev (fragment): human immunodeficiency virus 1 (HIV-1) Rev protein; rev; enhances nuclear export of unspliced and incompletely spliced viral mRNAs
   2229..2346    +  misc_feature   cPPT/CTS: central polypurine tract and central termination sequence of HIV-1
   2403..2646    +  protein_bind   tetracycline response element (fragment): contains seven copies of the tetracycline operator tetO tetracycline repressor TetR
   2664..2702    +  promoter       minimal CMV promoter: human cytomegalovirus (CMV) immediate early promoter
   2820..4064    +  CDS            IKZF5: IKZF5_HUMAN - Also known as ZNFN1A5. Experimental evidence at protein level: Swiss-Prot protein existence level 1. DNA-binding protein that binds to the 5'GNNTGTNG-3' core sequence. Transcriptional repressor. From Homo sapiens (Human).
   4085..4103    +  misc_feature   MCS (fragment): pBluescript multiple cloning site
   4103..4691    +  misc_feature   WPRE: woodchuck hepatitis virus posttranscriptional regulatory element
   4628..5209    +  CDS            nef (fragment): NEF_HV1H2 - Experimental evidence at protein level: Swiss-Prot protein existence level 1. Extracellular Nef protein targets CD4(+) T-lymphocytes for apoptosis by interacting with CXCR4 surface receptors. From Human immunodeficiency virus type 1 group M subtype B (isolate HXB2) (HIV-1).
   5216..5396    +  LTR            5' LTR (truncated): truncated 5' long terminal repeat (LTR) from HIV-1
   5428..5652    +  polyA_signal   bGH poly(A) signal: bovine growth hormone polyadenylation signal
   5656..5677    +  promoter       SV40 promoter (fragment): SV40 enhancer and early promoter
   5698..6126    +  rep_origin     f1 ori (sequence partly withheld): f1 bacteriophage origin of replication; arrow indicates direction of (+) strand synthesis
   6140..6469    +  promoter       SV40 promoter: SV40 enhancer and early promoter
   6517..6564    +  promoter       EM7 promoter: synthetic bacterial promoter&nbsp
   6583..6957    +  CDS            BleoR: antibiotic-binding protein; Sh ble from Streptoalloteichus hindustanus; confers resistance to bleomycin, phleomycin, and Zeocin™
   6967..7092    +  CDS            ble (fragment): BLE_KLEPN - Experimental evidence at protein level: Swiss-Prot protein existence level 1. Binding protein with a strong affinity to the bleomycin family of antibiotics. Binds to CL990; an antimitotic-antibiotic compound. From Klebsiella pneumoniae.
   7087..7208    +  polyA_signal   SV40 poly(A) signal: SV40 polyadenylation signal
   7281..7297    -  protein_bind   lac operator: The lac repressor binds to the lac operator to inhibit transcription in E. coli. This inhibition can be relieved by adding lactose or isopropyl-β-D-thiogalactopyranoside (IPTG). lac repressor encoded by lacI
   7305..7335    -  promoter       lac promoter: promoter for the E. coli lac operon
   7350..7371    -  protein_bind   CAP binding site: CAP binding activates transcription in the presence of cAMP. E. coli catabolite activator protein
   7384..7476    -  CDS            lacI (fragment): lac repressor; lacI; The lac repressor binds to the lac operator to inhibit transcription in E. coli. This inhibition can be relieved by adding lactose or isopropyl-β-D-thiogalactopyranoside (IPTG).
   7659..8247    -  rep_origin     ori: high-copy-number ColE1/pMB1/pBR322/pUC origin of replication
   8418..9278    -  CDS            AmpR: β-lactamase; bla; confers resistance to ampicillin, carbenicillin, and related antibiotics
   9279..9383    -  promoter       AmpR promoter: bla
   9442..9494    -  misc_feature   bom (fragment): basis of mobility region from pBR322
>Addgene plasmid #207218 | pFUW-TetO-IKZF5 | addgene full sequence | sequence record 412335 | Addgene NGS Result
CGATGTACGGGCCAGATATACGCGTTGACATTGATTATTGACTAGTTATTAATAGTAATCAATTACGGGG
TCATTAGTTCATAGCCCATATATGGAGTTCCGCGTTACATAACTTACGGTAAATGGCCCGCCTGGCTGAC
CGCCCAACGACCCCCGCCCATTGACGTCAATAATGACGTATGTTCCCATAGTAACGCCAATAGGGACTTT
CCATTGACGTCAATGGGTGGAGTATTTACGGTAAACTGCCCACTTGGCAGTACATCAAGTGTATCATATG
CCAAGTACGCCCCCTATTGACGTCAATGACGGTAAATGGCCCGCCTGGCATTATGCCCAGTACATGACCT
TATGGGACTTTCCTACTTGGCAGTACATCTACGTATTAGTCATCGCTATTACCATGGTGATGCGGTTTTG
GCAGTACATCAATGGGCGTGGATAGCGGTTTGACTCACGGGGATTTCCAAGTCTCCACCCCATTGACGTC
AATGGGAGTTTGTTTTGGCACCAAAATCAACGGGACTTTCCAAAATGTCGTAACAACTCCGCCCCATTGA
CGCAAATGGGCGGTAGGCGTGTACGGTGGGAGGTCTATATAAGCAGCGCGTTTTGCCTGTACTGGGTCTC
TCTGGTTAGACCAGATCTGAGCCTGGGAGCTCTCTGGCTAACTAGGGAACCCACTGCTTAAGCCTCAATA
AAGCTTGCCTTGAGTGCTTCAAGTAGTGTGTGCCCGTCTGTTGTGTGACTCTGGTAACTAGAGATCCCTC
AGACCCTTTTAGTCAGTGTGGAAAATCTCTAGCAGTGGCGCCCGAACAGGGACTTGAAAGCGAAAGGGAA
ACCAGAGGAGCTCTCTCGACGCAGGACTCGGCTTGCTGAAGCGCGCACGGCAAGAGGCGAGGGGCGGCGA
CTGGTGAGTACGCCAAAAATTTTGACTAGCGGAGGCTAGAAGGAGAGAGATGGGTGCGAGAGCGTCAGTA
TTAAGCGGGGGAGAATTAGATCGCGATGGGAAAAAATTCGGTTAAGGCCAGGGGGAAAGAAAAAATATAA
ATTAAAACATATAGTATGGGCAAGCAGGGAGCTAGAACGATTCGCAGTTAATCCTGGCCTGTTAGAAACA
TCAGAAGGCTGTAGACAAATACTGGGACAGCTACAACCATCCCTTCAGACAGGATCAGAAGAACTTAGAT
CATTATATAATACAGTAGCAACCCTCTATTGTGTGCATCAAAGGATAGAGATAAAAGACACCAAGGAAGC
TTTAGACAAGATAGAGGAAGAGCAAAACAAAAGTAAGACCACCGCACAGCAAGCGGCCGCTGATCTTCAG
ACCTGGAGGAGGAGATATGAGGGACAATTGGAGAAGTGAATTATATAAATATAAAGTAGTAAAAATTGAA
CCATTAGGAGTAGCACCCACCAAGGCAAAGAGAAGAGTGGTGCAGAGAGAAAAAAGAGCAGTGGGAATAG
GAGCTTTGTTCCTTGGGTTCTTGGGAGCAGCAGGAAGCACTATGGGCGCAGCGTCAATGACGCTGACGGT
ACAGGCCAGACAATTATTGTCTGGTATAGTGCAGCAGCAGAACAATTTGCTGAGGGCTATTGAGGCGCAA
CAGCATCTGTTGCAACTCACAGTCTGGGGCATCAAGCAGCTCCAGGCAAGAATCCTGGCTGTGGAAAGAT
ACCTAAAGGATCAACAGCTCCTGGGGATTTGGGGTTGCTCTGGAAAACTCATTTGCACCACTGCTGTGCC
TTGGAATGCTAGTTGGAGTAATAAATCTCTGGAACAGATTTGGAATCACACGACCTGGATGGAGTGGGAC
AGAGAAATTAACAATTACACAAGCTTAATACACTCCTTAATTGAAGAATCGCAAAACCAGCAAGAAAAGA
ATGAACAAGAATTATTGGAATTAGATAAATGGGCAAGTTTGTGGAATTGGTTTAACATAACAAATTGGCT
GTGGTATATAAAATTATTCATAATGATAGTAGGAGGCTTGGTAGGTTTAAGAATAGTTTTTGCTGTACTT
TCTATAGTGAATAGAGTTAGGCAGGGATATTCACCATTATCGTTTCAGACCCACCTCCCAACCCCGAGGG
GACCCGACAGGCCCGAAGGAATAGAAGAAGAAGGTGGAGAGAGAGACAGAGACAGATCCATTCGATTAGT
GAACGGATCGGCACTGCGTGCGCCAATTCTGCAGACAAATGGCAGTATTCATCCACAATTTTAAAAGAAA
AGGGGGGATTGGGGGGTACAGTGCAGGGGAAAGAATAGTAGACATAATAGCAACAGACATACAAACTAAA
GAATTACAAAAACAAATTACAAAAATTCAAAATTTTCGGGTTTATTACAGGGACAGCAGAGATCCAGTTT
GGTTAGATCTCGAGTTTACCACTCCCTATCAGTGATAGAGAAAAGTGAAAGTCGAGTTTACCACTCCCTA
TCAGTGATAGAGAAAAGTGAAAGTCGAGTTTACCACTCCCTATCAGTGATAGAGAAAAGTGAAAGTCGAG
TTTACCACTCCCTATCAGTGATAGAGAAAAGTGAAAGTCGAGTTTACCACTCCCTATCAGTGATAGAGAA
AAGTGAAAGTCGAGTTTACCACTCCCTATCAGTGATAGAGAAAAGTGAAAGTCGAGCTCGGTACCCGGGT
CGAGGTAGGCGTGTACGGTGGGAGGCCTATATAAGCAGAGCTCGTTTAGTGAACCGTCAGATCGCCTGGA
GACGCCATCCACGCTGTTTTGACCTCCATAGAAGACACCGGGACCGATCCAGCCTCCGCGGCCCCGAATT
CACCGGTTCTAGAGCTAGCATGGGTGAAAAAAAACCAGAGCCTTTGGACTTCGTGAAAGATTTTCAGGAA
TACCTGACTCAGCAGACCCATCACGTGAACATGATTTCTGGATCAGTTAGTGGGGACAAAGAAGCAGAGG
CTCTTCAGGGAGCTGGAACAGATGGTGATCAAAATGGACTTGATCACCCATCTGTTGAAGTTTCCTTGGA
TGAAAACTCAGGAATGTTAGTAGACGGGTTTGAAAGGACCTTTGATGGGAAGCTTAAGTGTCGGTACTGC
AACTATGCCAGCAAAGGAACAGCCCGGCTTATTGAACACATCAGAATCCACACAGGTGAAAAACCTCATC
GATGTCATCTTTGTCCATTTGCATCTGCTTATGAGCGTCATCTGGAAGCCCATATGCGTTCTCATACTGG
AGAAAAACCATACAAATGTGAATTATGTTCCTTCCGCTGCAGTGATCGAAGTAACTTGTCCCATCATCGA
AGGCGCAAGCATAAAATGGTACCAATTAAAGGTACTAGGTCTTCCTTAAGCAGCAAGAAAATGTGGGGGG
TTTTACAGAAGAAAACAAGCAATCTGGGCTATAGCAGAAGAGCACTAATCAACTTAAGTCCACCTTCCGT
GGTGGTTCAGAAACCAGACTACCTTAACGATTTTACCCACGAAATCCCAAATATCCAGACTGACTCCTAT
GAAAGTATGGCAAAAACCACACCAACTGGTGGCCTTCCAAGGGACCCCCAAGAACTCATGGTTGATAACC
CTTTGAATCAGCTCTCGACTCTAGCAGGGCAGTTGTCCAGTCTGCCACCCGAAAACCAAAACCCTGCATC
ACCTGATGTAGTTCCCTGCCCTGATGAAAAGCCTTTCATGATTCAGCAGCCCTCTACCCAAGCAGTAGTT
TCTGCCGTATCAGCAAGTATTCCTCAGAGCTCCTCTCCCACAAGCCCAGAACCTCGGCCATCCCATAGTC
AAAGGAACTATAGTCCAGTGGCAGGTCCAAGCAGTGAGCCAAGTGCCCACACGAGCACTCCCAGCATAGG
AAACAGCCAGCCAAGCACCCCAGCCCCAGCCCTGCCGGTCCAGGACCCTCAGCTTCTGCACCACTGCCAG
CACTGTGATATGTACTTTGCAGACAACATCCTTTACACTATTCATATGGGATGTCATGGGTATGAAAATC
CTTTTCAGTGTAATATATGTGGATGCAAATGTAAAAACAAGTATGATTTTGCCTGTCATTTTGCAAGAGG
GCACATAACCAACATTGATTCGAAGATATCAAGCTTATCGATAATCAACCTCTGGATTACAAAATTTGTG
AAAGATTGACTGGTATTCTTAACTATGTTGCTCCTTTTACGCTATGTGGATACGCTGCTTTAATGCCTTT
GTATCATGCTATTGCTTCCCGTATGGCTTTCATTTTCTCCTCCTTGTATAAATCCTGGTTGCTGTCTCTT
TATGAGGAGTTGTGGCCCGTTGTCAGGCAACGTGGCGTGGTGTGCACTGTGTTTGCTGACGCAACCCCCA
CTGGTTGGGGCATTGCCACCACCTGTCAGCTCCTTTCCGGGACTTTCGCTTTCCCCCTCCCTATTGCCAC
GGCGGAACTCATCGCCGCCTGCCTTGCCCGCTGCTGGACAGGGGCTCGGCTGTTGGGCACTGACAATTCC
GTGGTGTTGTCGGGGAAATCATCGTCCTTTCCTTGGCTGCTCGCCTGTGTTGCCACCTGGATTCTGCGCG
GGACGTCCTTCTGCTACGTCCCTTCGGCCCTCAATCCAGCGGACCTTCCTTCCCGCGGCCTGCTGCCGGC
TCTGCGGCCTCTTCCGCGTCTTCGCCTTCGCCCTCAGACGAGTCGGATCTCCCTTTGGGCCGCCTCCCCG
CATCGATACCGTCGACCTCGAGACCTAGAAAAACATGGAGCAATCACAAGTAGCAATACAGCAGCTACCA
ATGCTGATTGTGCCTGGCTAGAAGCACAAGAGGAGGAGGAGGTGGGTTTTCCAGTCACACCTCAGGTACC
TTTAAGACCAATGACTTACAAGGCAGCTGTAGATCTTAGCCACTTTTTAAAAGAAAAGGGGGGACTGGAA
GGGCTAATTCACTCCCAACGAAGACAAGATATCCTTGATCTGTGGATCTACCACACACAAGGCTACTTCC
CTGATTGGCAGAACTACACACCAGGGCCAGGGATCAGATATCCACTGACCTTTGGATGGTGCTACAAGCT
AGTACCAGTTGAGCAAGAGAAGGTAGAAGAAGCCAATGAAGGAGAGAACACCCGCTTGTTACACCCTGTG
AGCCTGCATGGGATGGATGACCCGGAGAGAGAAGTATTAGAGTGGAGGTTTGACAGCCGCCTAGCATTTC
ATCACATGGCCCGAGAGCTGCATCCGGACTGTACTGGGTCTCTCTGGTTAGACCAGATCTGAGCCTGGGA
GCTCTCTGGCTAACTAGGGAACCCACTGCTTAAGCCTCAATAAAGCTTGCCTTGAGTGCTTCAAGTAGTG
TGTGCCCGTCTGTTGTGTGACTCTGGTAACTAGAGATCCCTCAGACCCTTTTAGTCAGTGTGGAAAATCT
CTAGCAGGGCCCGTTTAAACCCGCTGATCAGCCTCGACTGTGCCTTCTAGTTGCCAGCCATCTGTTGTTT
GCCCCTCCCCCGTGCCTTCCTTGACCCTGGAAGGTGCCACTCCCACTGTCCTTTCCTAATAAAATGAGGA
AATTGCATCGCATTGTCTGAGTAGGTGTCATTCTATTCTGGGGGGTGGGGTGGGGCAGGACAGCAAGGGG
GAGGATTGGGAAGACAATAGCAGGCATGCTGGGGATGCGGTGGGCTCTATGGCTTCTGAGGCGGAAAGAA
CCAGCTGGGGCTCTAGGGGGTATCCCC
[124 nt withheld, positions 5698-5821]
C
[91 nt withheld, positions 5823-5913]
A
[49 nt withheld, positions 5915-5963]
CCTTTGACGTTGGAGTCCACGTTCTTT
[37 nt withheld, positions 5991-6027]
ACCCTATCTCGGTCTATTCTTTTGATTTATAAGGGATTTTGCCGATTTCGGCCTATTGGTTAAAAAATGA
GCTGATTTAACAAAAATTTAACGCGAATTAATTCTGTGGAATGTGTGTCAGTTAGGGTGTGGAAAGTCCC
CAGGCTCCCCAGCAGGCAGAAGTATGCAAAGCATGCATCTCAATTAGTCAGCAACCAGGTGTGGAAAGTC
CCCAGGCTCCCCAGCAGGCAGAAGTATGCAAAGCATGCATCTCAATTAGTCAGCAACCATAGTCCCGCCC
CTAACTCCGCCCATCCCGCCCCTAACTCCGCCCAGTTCCGCCCATTCTCCGCCCCATGGCTGACTAATTT
TTTTTATTTATGCAGAGGCCGAGGCCGCCTCTGCCTCTGAGCTATTCCAGAAGTAGTGAGGAGGCTTTTT
TGGAGGCCTAGGCTTTTGCAAAAAGCTCCCGGGAGCTTGTATATCCATTTTCGGATCTGATCAGCACGTG
TTGACAATTAATCATCGGCATAGTATATCGGCATAGTATAATACGACAAGGTGAGGAACTAAACCATGGC
CAAGTTGACCAGTGCCGTTCCGGTGCTCACCGCGCGCGACGTCGCCGGAGCGGTCGAGTTCTGGACCGAC
CGGCTCGGGTTCTCCCGGGACTTCGTGGAGGACGACTTCGCCGGTGTGGTCCGGGACGACGTGACCCTGT
TCATCAGCGCGGTCCAGGACCAGGTGGTGCCGGACAACACCCTGGCCTGGGTGTGGGTGCGCGGCCTGGA
CGAGCTGTACGCCGAGTGGTCGGAGGTCGTGTCCACGAACTTCCGGGACGCCTCCGGGCCGGCCATGACC
GAGATCGGCGAGCAGCCGTGGGGGCGGGAGTTCGCCCTGCGCGACCCGGCCGGCAACTGCGTGCACTTCG
TGGCCGAGGAGCAGGACTGACACGTGCTACGAGATTTCGATTCCACCGCCGCCTTCTATGAAAGGTTGGG
CTTCGGAATCGTTTTCCGGGACGCCGGCTGGATGATCCTCCAGCGCGGGGATCTCATGCTGGAGTTCTTC
GCCCACCCCAACTTGTTTATTGCAGCTTATAATGGTTACAAATAAAGCAATAGCATCACAAATTTCACAA
ATAAAGCATTTTTTTCACTGCATTCTAGTTGTGGTTTGTCCAAACTCATCAATGTATCTTATCATGTCTG
TATACCGTCGACCTCTAGCTAGAGCTTGGCGTAATCATGGTCATAGCTGTTTCCTGTGTGAAATTGTTAT
CCGCTCACAATTCCACACAACATACGAGCCGGAAGCATAAAGTGTAAAGCCTGGGGTGCCTAATGAGTGA
GCTAACTCACATTAATTGCGTTGCGCTCACTGCCCGCTTTCCAGTCGGGAAACCTGTCGTGCCAGCTGCA
TTAATGAATCGGCCAACGCGCGGGGAGAGGCGGTTTGCGTATTGGGCGCTCTTCCGCTTCCTCGCTCACT
GACTCGCTGCGCTCGGTCGTTCGGCTGCGGCGAGCGGTATCAGCTCACTCAAAGGCGGTAATACGGTTAT
CCACAGAATCAGGGGATAACGCAGGAAAGAACATGTGAGCAAAAGGCCAGCAAAAGGCCAGGAACCGTAA
AAAGGCCGCGTTGCTGGCGTTTTTCCATAGGCTCCGCCCCCCTGACGAGCATCACAAAAATCGACGCTCA
AGTCAGAGGTGGCGAAACCCGACAGGACTATAAAGATACCAGGCGTTTCCCCCTGGAAGCTCCCTCGTGC
GCTCTCCTGTTCCGACCCTGCCGCTTACCGGATACCTGTCCGCCTTTCTCCCTTCGGGAAGCGTGGCGCT
TTCTCATAGCTCACGCTGTAGGTATCTCAGTTCGGTGTAGGTCGTTCGCTCCAAGCTGGGCTGTGTGCAC
GAACCCCCCGTTCAGCCCGACCGCTGCGCCTTATCCGGTAACTATCGTCTTGAGTCCAACCCGGTAAGAC
ACGACTTATCGCCACTGGCAGCAGCCACTGGTAACAGGATTAGCAGAGCGAGGTATGTAGGCGGTGCTAC
AGAGTTCTTGAAGTGGTGGCCTAACTACGGCTACACTAGAAGAACAGTATTTGGTATCTGCGCTCTGCTG
AAGCCAGTTACCTTCGGAAAAAGAGTTGGTAGCTCTTGATCCGGCAAACAAACCACCGCTGGTAGCGGTG
GTTTTTTTGTTTGCAAGCAGCAGATTACGCGCAGAAAAAAAGGATCTCAAGAAGATCCTTTGATCTTTTC
TACGGGGTCTGACGCTCAGTGGAACGAAAACTCACGTTAAGGGATTTTGGTCATGAGATTATCAAAAAGG
ATCTTCACCTAGATCCTTTTAAATTAAAAATGAAGTTTTAAATCAATCTAAAGTATATATGAGTAAACTT
GGTCTGACAGTTACCAATGCTTAATCAGTGAGGCACCTATCTCAGCGATCTGTCTATTTCGTTCATCCAT
AGTTGCCTGACTCCCCGTCGTGTAGATAACTACGATACGGGAGGGCTTACCATCTGGCCCCAGTGCTGCA
ATGATACCGCGAGACCCACGCTCACCGGCTCCAGATTTATCAGCAATAAACCAGCCAGCCGGAAGGGCCG
AGCGCAGAAGTGGTCCTGCAACTTTATCCGCCTCCATCCAGTCTATTAATTGTTGCCGGGAAGCTAGAGT
AAGTAGTTCGCCAGTTAATAGTTTGCGCAACGTTGTTGCCATTGCTACAGGCATCGTGGTGTCACGCTCG
TCGTTTGGTATGGCTTCATTCAGCTCCGGTTCCCAACGATCAAGGCGAGTTACATGATCCCCCATGTTGT
GCAAAAAAGCGGTTAGCTCCTTCGGTCCTCCGATCGTTGTCAGAAGTAAGTTGGCCGCAGTGTTATCACT
CATGGTTATGGCAGCACTGCATAATTCTCTTACTGTCATGCCATCCGTAAGATGCTTTTCTGTGACTGGT
GAGTACTCAACCAAGTCATTCTGAGAATAGTGTATGCGGCGACCGAGTTGCTCTTGCCCGGCGTCAATAC
GGGATAATACCGCGCCACATAGCAGAACTTTAAAAGTGCTCATCATTGGAAAACGTTCTTCGGGGCGAAA
ACTCTCAAGGATCTTACCGCTGTTGAGATCCAGTTCGATGTAACCCACTCGTGCACCCAACTGATCTTCA
GCATCTTTTACTTTCACCAGCGTTTCTGGGTGAGCAAAAACAGGAAGGCAAAATGCCGCAAAAAAGGGAA
TAAGGGCGACACGGAAATGTTGAATACTCATACTCTTCCTTTTTCAATATTATTGAAGCATTTATCAGGG
TTATTGTCTCATGAGCGGATACATATTTGAATGTATTTAGAAAAATAAACAAATAGGGGTTCCGCGCACA
TTTCCCCGAAAAGTGCCACCTGACGTCGACGGATCGGGAGATCTCCCGATCCCCTATGGTGCACTCTCAG
TACAATCTGCTCTGATGCCGCATAGTTAAGCCAGTATCTGCTCCCTGCTTGTGTGTTGGAGGTCGCTGAG
TAGTGCGCGAGCAAAATTTAAGCTACAACAAGGCAAGGCTTGACCGACAATTGCATGAAGAATCTGCTTA
GGGTTAGGCGTTTTGCGCTGCTTCG
